>Addgene plasmid #42473 | MPSTA | depositor partial sequence | sequence record 57305 | MPSTA sequence 937 bps
CATATGCACCATCATCATCATCATTCTTCTGGTGTAGATCTGGGTACCGAGAACCTGTACTTCCAATCCA
TGGTGTCGGCGCAATGGGTGGCGGAGGCGCTGCGGGCCCCGCGCGCTGGGCAGCCTCTGCAGCTGCTGGA
CGCCTCCTGGTACCTGCCGAAGCTGGGGCGCGACGCGCGACGCGAGTTCGAGGAGCGCCACATCCCGGGC
GCCGCTTTCTTCGACATCGACCAGTGCAGCGACCGCACCTCGCCCTACGACCACATGCTGCCCGGGGCCG
AGCATTTCGCGGAGTACGCAGGCCGCCTGGGCGTGGGCGCGGCCACCCACGTCGTGATCTACGACGCCAG
CGACCAGGGCCTCTACTCCGCCCCGCGCGTCTGGTGGATGTTCCGCGCCTTCGGCCACCACGCCGTGTCA
CTGCTTGATGGCGGCCTCCGCCACTGGCTGCGCCAGAACCTCCCGCTCAGCTCCGGCAAGAGCCAACCTG
CTCCCGCCGAGTTCCGCGCTCAGCTCGACCCCGCCTTCATCAAGACCTACGAGGACATCAAGGAGAACCT
GGAATCCCGGCGCTTCCAGGTGGTGGACTCCCGAGCCACTGGCAGGTTCCGCGGCACCGAGCCCGAGCCC
CGAGACGGCATTGAACCTGGCCACATCCCAGGTACCGTGAACATCCCCTTCACAGACTTCCTGAGCCAGG
AGGGGCTGGAGAAGAGCCCTGAGGAGATCCGCCATCTGTTCCAGGAGAAGAAAGTGGACCTGTCTAAGCC
ACTGGTGGCCACGTGTGGCTCTGGCGTCACAGCCTGCCACGTGGCACTAGGGGCCTACCTCTGCGGCAAG
CCAGACGTGCCCATCTACGATGGCTCCTGGGTGGAGTGGTACATGCGCGCCCGGCCCGAGGATGTCATCT
GACAGTAAAGGTGGATACGGATCCGAA
