>Addgene plasmid #42473 | MPSTA | addgene partial sequence | sequence record 59833 | T7 5'-TAATACGACTCACTATAGGG-3'
ATTCCCCTCTAGAAATAATTTTGTTTAACTTTAAGAAGGAGATATACATATGCACCATCATCATCATCAT
TCTTCTGGTGTAGATCTGGGTACCGAGAACCTGTACTTCCAATCCATGGTGTCGGCGCAATGGGTGGCGG
AGGCGCTGCGGGCCCCGCGCGCTGGGCAGCCTCTGCAGCTGCTGGACGCTTCCTGGTACCTGCCGAAGCT
GGGGCGCGACGCGCGACGCGAGTTCGAGGAGCGCCACATCCCGGGCGCCGCTTTCTTCGACATCGACCAG
TGCAGCGACCGCACCTCGCCCTACGACCACATGCTGCCCGGGGCCGAGCATTTCGCGGAGTACGCAGGCC
GCCTGGGCGTGGGCGCGGCCACCCACGTCGTGATCTACGACGCCAGCGACCAGGGCCTCTACTCCGCCCC
GCGCGTCTGGTGGATGTTCCGCGCCTTCGGCCACCACGCCGTGTCACTGCTTGATGGCGGCCTCCGCCAC
TGGCTGCGCCAGAACCTCCCGCTCAGCTCCGGCAAGAGCCAACCTGCTCCCGCCGAGTTCCGCGCTCAGC
TCGACCCCGCCTTCATCAAGACCTACGAGGACATCAAGGAGAACCTGGAATCCCGGCGCTTCCAGGTGGT
GGACTCCCGAGCCACTGGCAGGTTCCGCGGCACCGAGCCCGAGCCCCGAGACGGCATTGAACCTGGCCAC
ATCCCAGGTACCGTGAACATCCCCTTCACAGACTTCCTGAGCCAGGAGGGGCTGGAGAAGAGCCCTGAGG
AGATCCGCCATCTGTTCCAGGAGAAGAAAGTGGACCTGTCTAAGCCACTGGTGGCCACGTGTGGCTCTGG
CGTCACAGCCTGCCACGTGGCACTAGGGGCCTACCTCTGCGGCAAGCCAGACGTGCCCATCTACGATGGC
TCCTGGGTGGAGTGGTACATGCGCGCCCGGCCCGAGGATGTCA
