[The description below was written by a language model from this plasmid's Addgene catalogue record.]
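Description:
MPSTA is a bacterial expression plasmid built on the pNIC28-Bsa4 backbone from the SGC, carrying a human MPST (mercaptopyruvate sulfurtransferase, also known as MST, TST2 or TUM1) coding fragment for recombinant protein production in E. coli. It is a high-copy plasmid selected with kanamycin. The record does not list the origin of replication or give a feature table. The promoter is also not named explicitly, although the T7 and T7-terminator sequencing primers, together with the recommendation of a DE3-type expression strain, indicate that the insert lies in a T7 RNA polymerase-driven expression cassette.

The insert is about 937 bp and was introduced by ligation-independent cloning. It is fused at its N-terminus to a hexahistidine tag followed by a TEV protease recognition site, an arrangement that allows purification by immobilised metal affinity chromatography and subsequent removal of the tag by TEV cleavage. The stated purpose is protein production for structure determination, and the record cautions that the insert may not represent the full open reading frame, as is common for constructs whose boundaries were chosen to favour crystallisation. The mutation field only refers to the depositor comments, which do not spell out any specific sequence changes, so differences from the reference sequence cannot be stated here. The construct is associated with a deposited crystal structure of the human protein. The depositor recommends a BL21(DE3) derivative carrying a rare-codon tRNA plasmid for expression, which helps with translating human codons that are rare in E. coli.
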