Addgene plasmid #42473: MPSTA
Purpose: Bacterial expression for structure determination; may not be full ORF
Depositing lab: Nicola Burgess-Brown. Depositing organization: University of Oxford.
Backbone
  Vector backbone: pNIC28-Bsa4
  Backbone manufacturer: SGC
  Vector type: Bacterial Expression
Growth in bacteria
  Bacterial resistance: Kanamycin, 50 μg/mL
  Growth temperature: 37°C
  Growth strain: Mach1 ;
  Copy number: High Copy
Gene/Insert
  Gene/Insert name: MPSTA (alt names: MPST; gi|16876913; PDB:3OLH)
  Species: H. sapiens (human)
  Insert size (bp): 937
  Mutation: See Comments
  Entrez Gene: MPST (a.k.a. MST, TST2, TUM1)
  Tag / fusion protein: His6-TEV (N terminal on insert)
  Cloning method: Ligation Independent Cloning
  Sequencing primers: 5′ T7; 3′ T7-term
Terms and licenses: Academic/Nonprofit Terms; Industry Terms: Not Available to Industry
Depositor comments: http://www.thesgc.org/structures/3OLH/ Use BL21(DE3)-R3-pRARE2 strain for expression.
How to cite: MPSTA was a gift from Nicola Burgess-Brown (Addgene plasmid # 42473 ; http://n2t.net/addgene:42473 ; RRID:Addgene_42473)
